Addgene plasmid #36387: pSMP-EZH2_1
Depositing lab: George Daley. Depositing organization: Boston Children's Hospital. Publication: Chromatin-modifying enzymes as modulators of reprogramming. Onder TT, Kara N, Cherry A, Sinha AU, Zhu N, Bernt KM, Cahan P, Marcarci BO, Unternaehrer J, Gupta PB, Lander ES, Armstrong SA, Daley GQ. Nature. 2012 Mar 4;483(7391):598-602. doi: 10.1038/nature10953. PubMed 22388813.
Backbone
  Vector backbone: pSMP
  Backbone manufacturer: Steve Elledge
  Backbone size w/o insert (bp): 6699
  Vector type: Mammalian Expression, Retroviral, RNAi
  Selectable markers: Puromycin
Growth in bacteria
  Bacterial resistance: Ampicillin, 100 μg/mL
  Growth temperature: 30°C
  Growth strain: Stbl3
  Copy number: High Copy
Gene/Insert
  Gene/Insert name: EZH2
  gRNA/shRNA sequence: GAGATTATTTCTCAAGATG
  Species: H. sapiens (human)
  Entrez Gene: EZH2 (a.k.a. ENX-1, ENX1, EZH2b, KMT6, KMT6A, WVS, WVS2)
  Cloning method: Restriction Enzyme; 5′ cloning site XhoI (not destroyed); 3′ cloning site EcoRI (not destroyed)
  Sequencing primers: 5′ pSMP-F
Terms and licenses: Academic/Nonprofit Terms; Industry Terms: Not Available to Industry
How to cite: pSMP-EZH2_1 was a gift from George Daley (Addgene plasmid # 36387 ; http://n2t.net/addgene:36387 ; RRID:Addgene_36387)
