[The description below was written by a language model from this plasmid's Addgene catalogue record and pLannotate feature annotations shown in this document.]
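Description:
pSMP-EZH2_1 is a retroviral RNAi vector for stable knockdown of human EZH2 in mammalian cells. It is built on the pSMP backbone, an MSCV-type gammaretroviral plasmid. In bacteria it is maintained through a high-copy ColE1/pUC-type origin and selected with ampicillin via the β-lactamase gene. The annotated short fragments of rop, bom, lacZα, TcR, lacI and env appear to be non-functional remnants of earlier cloning vectors.

The viral portion is flanked by 5′ and 3′ long terminal repeats from murine embryonic stem cell virus. It includes the MESV Ψ packaging signal and a truncated, start-codon-less gag segment, which together allow the transcript to be packaged into retroviral particles when the viral proteins are supplied in trans. Downstream of gag lies the hairpin cassette, inserted between retained XhoI and EcoRI sites and embedded in 5′ and 3′ flanking sequences from human miR-30a. This context causes the hairpin to be processed like a natural microRNA precursor. The hairpin itself is not annotated in the feature table but would fall in the gap between the two miR-30a flanks. No dedicated promoter is annotated upstream of it, so expression presumably comes from the 5′ LTR, although the record does not state this.

A mouse PGK promoter then drives puromycin N-acetyltransferase for selection of transduced cells. The "_1" suffix suggests this is one of several EZH2 hairpins, and the associated study examined chromatin-modifying enzymes as modulators of reprogramming. The sequenced record is 6,599 nt, slightly below the listed backbone size of 6,699 bp, a discrepancy the record does not explain.
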