Features (pLannotate 1.2.2; 21 found; start..end, strand, type, name):
    182..770     -  rep_origin     ori: high-copy-number ColE1/pMB1/pBR322/pUC origin of replication
    941..1801    -  CDS            AmpR: β-lactamase; bla; confers resistance to ampicillin, carbenicillin, and related antibiotics
   1802..1906    -  promoter       AmpR promoter: bla
   2001..2036    +  CDS            rop (fragment): Rop protein, which maintains plasmids at low copy number; rop
   2138..2237    +  misc_feature   bom (fragment): basis of mobility region from pBR322
   2243..2392    -  CDS            lacZα (fragment): LacZα fragment of β-galactosidase; lacZ fragment
   2392..2593    -  CDS            TcR (fragment): tetracycline efflux protein; tet; confers resistance to tetracycline
   2594..2692    +  CDS            env (fragment): murine leukemia virus gPr80 envelope polyprotein precursor; env; proteolytically cleaved into gp70SU and p15TM subunits
   2734..3250    +  LTR            5' LTR: 5' long terminal repeat from murine embryonic stem cell virus
   3314..3655    +  misc_feature   MESV Ψ: packaging signal of murine embryonic stem cell virus
   3722..4138    +  CDS            gag (truncated): truncated Moloney murine leukemia virus (MMLV) gag gene lacking the start codon
   4155..4180    +  ncRNA          5' miR-30a (fragment): sequence upstream of the 71-nt precursor of the human miR-30a microRNA (Zeng et al., 2002) miRNA
   4264..4376    +  ncRNA          3' miR-30a: sequence downstream of the 71-nt precursor of the human miR-30a microRNA (Zeng et al., 2002) miRNA
   4471..4489    -  promoter       T7 promoter: promoter for bacteriophage T7 RNA polymerase
   4508..5007    +  promoter       PGK promoter: mouse phosphoglycerate kinase 1 promoter
   5028..5627    +  CDS            PuroR: puromycin N-acetyltransferase; pac from Streptomyces alboniger; confers resistance to puromycin
   5727..6241    +  LTR            3' LTR: 3' long terminal repeat from murine embryonic stem cell virus
   6403..6419    -  protein_bind   lac operator: The lac repressor binds to the lac operator to inhibit transcription in E. coli. This inhibition can be relieved by adding lactose or isopropyl-β-D-thiogalactopyranoside (IPTG). lac repressor encoded by lacI
   6427..6457    -  promoter       lac promoter: promoter for the E. coli lac operon
   6472..6493    -  protein_bind   CAP binding site: CAP binding activates transcription in the presence of cAMP. E. coli catabolite activator protein
   6506..6598    -  CDS            lacI (fragment): lac repressor; lacI; The lac repressor binds to the lac operator to inhibit transcription in E. coli. This inhibition can be relieved by adding lactose or isopropyl-β-D-thiogalactopyranoside (IPTG).
>Addgene plasmid #36387 | pSMP-EZH2_1 | addgene full sequence | sequence record 138016 | Addgene NGS sequence
CTTCCGCTTCCTCGCTCACTGACTCGCTGCGCTCGGTCGTTCGGCTGCGGCGAGCGGTATCAGCTCACTC
AAAGGCGGTAATACGGTTATCCACAGAATCAGGGGATAACGCAGGAAAGAACATGTGAGCAAAAGGCCAG
CAAAAGGCCAGGAACCGTAAAAAGGCCGCGTTGCTGGCGTTTTTCCATAGGCTCCGCCCCCCTGACGAGC
ATCACAAAAATCGACGCTCAAGTCAGAGGTGGCGAAACCCGACAGGACTATAAAGATACCAGGCGTTTCC
CCCTGGAAGCTCCCTCGTGCGCTCTCCTGTTCCGACCCTGCCGCTTACCGGATACCTGTCCGCCTTTCTC
CCTTCGGGAAGCGTGGCGCTTTCTCATAGCTCACGCTGTAGGTATCTCAGTTCGGTGTAGGTCGTTCGCT
CCAAGCTGGGCTGTGTGCACGAACCCCCCGTTCAGCCCGACCGCTGCGCCTTATCCGGTAACTATCGTCT
TGAGTCCAACCCGGTAAGACACGACTTATCGCCACTGGCAGCAGCCACTGGTAACAGGATTAGCAGAGCG
AGGTATGTAGGCGGTGCTACAGAGTTCTTGAAGTGGTGGCCTAACTACGGCTACACTAGAAGAACAGTAT
TTGGTATCTGCGCTCTGCTGAAGCCAGTTACCTTCGGAAAAAGAGTTGGTAGCTCTTGATCCGGCAAACA
AACCACCGCTGGTAGCGGTGGTTTTTTTGTTTGCAAGCAGCAGATTACGCGCAGAAAAAAAGGATCTCAA
GAAGATCCTTTGATCTTTTCTACGGGGTCTGACGCTCAGTGGAACGAAAACTCACGTTAAGGGATTTTGG
TCATGAGATTATCAAAAAGGATCTTCACCTAGATCCTTTTAAATTAAAAATGAAGTTTTAAATCAATCTA
AAGTATATATGAGTAAACTTGGTCTGACAGTTACCAATGCTTAATCAGTGAGGCACCTATCTCAGCGATC
TGTCTATTTCGTTCATCCATAGTTGCCTGACTCCCCGTCGTGTAGATAACTACGATACGGGAGGGCTTAC
CATCTGGCCCCAGTGCTGCAATGATACCGCGAGACCCACGCTCACCGGCTCCAGATTTATCAGCAATAAA
CCAGCCAGCCGGAAGGGCCGAGCGCAGAAGTGGTCCTGCAACTTTATCCGCCTCCATCCAGTCTATTAAT
TGTTGCCGGGAAGCTAGAGTAAGTAGTTCGCCAGTTAATAGTTTGCGCAACGTTGTTGCCATTGCTACAG
GCATCGTGGTGTCACGCTCGTCGTTTGGTATGGCTTCATTCAGCTCCGGTTCCCAACGATCAAGGCGAGT
TACATGATCCCCCATGTTGTGCAAAAAAGCGGTTAGCTCCTTCGGTCCTCCGATCGTTGTCAGAAGTAAG
TTGGCCGCAGTGTTATCACTCATGGTTATGGCAGCACTGCATAATTCTCTTACTGTCATGCCATCCGTAA
GATGCTTTTCTGTGACTGGTGAGTACTCAACCAAGTCATTCTGAGAATAGTGTATGCGGCGACCGAGTTG
CTCTTGCCCGGCGTCAATACGGGATAATACCGCGCCACATAGCAGAACTTTAAAAGTGCTCATCATTGGA
AAACGTTCTTCGGGGCGAAAACTCTCAAGGATCTTACCGCTGTTGAGATCCAGTTCGATGTAACCCACTC
GTGCACCCAACTGATCTTCAGCATCTTTTACTTTCACCAGCGTTTCTGGGTGAGCAAAAACAGGAAGGCA
AAATGCCGCAAAAAAGGGAATAAGGGCGACACGGAAATGTTGAATACTCATACTCTTCCTTTTTCAATAT
TATTGAAGCATTTATCAGGGTTATTGTCTCATGAGCGGATACATATTTGAATGTATTTAGAAAAATAAAC
AAATAGGGGTTCCGCGCACATTTCCCCGAAAAGTGCCACCTGACGTCTAAGAAACCATTATTATCATGAC
ATTAACCTATAAAAATAGGCGTATCACGAGGCCCTTTCGTCTCGCGCGTTTCGGTGATGACGGTGAAAAC
CTCTGACACATGCAGCTCCCGGAGACGGTCACAGCTTGTCTGTAAGCGGATGCCGGGAGCAGACAAGCCC
GTCAGGGCGCGTCAGCGGGTGTTGGCGGGTGTCGGGGCTGGCTTAACTATGCGGCATCAGAGCAGATTGT
ACTGAGAGTGCACCATATGCGGTGTGAAATACCGCACAGATGCGTAAGGAGAAAATACCGCATCAGGCGC
CATTCGCCATTCAGGCTGCGCAACTGTTGGGAAGGGCGATCGGTGCGGGCCTCTTCGCTATTACGCCAGC
TGGCGAAAGGGGGATGTGCTGCAAGGCGATTAAGTTGGGTAACGCCAGGGTTTTCCCAGTCACGACGTTG
TAAAACGACGGCGCAAGGAATGGTGCATGCAAGGAGATGGCGCCCAACAGTCCCCCGGCCACGGGGCCTG
CCACCATACCCACGCCGAAACAAGCGCTCATGAGCCCGAAGTGGCGAGCCCGATCTTCCCCATCGGTGAT
GTCGGCGATATAGGCGCCAGCAACCGCACCTGTGGCGCCGGTGATGCCGGCCACGATGCGTCCGGCGTAG
AGGCGATTAGTCCAATTTGTTAAAGACAGGATATCAGTGGTCCAGGCTCTAGTTTTGACTCAACAATATC
ACCAGCTGAAGCCTATAGAGTACGAGCCATAGATAAAATAAAAGATTTTATTTAGTCTCCAGAAAAAGGG
GGGAATGAAAGACCCCACCTGTAGGTTTGGCAAGCTAGCTTAAGTAACGCCATTTTGCAAGGCATGGAAA
ATACATAACTGAGAATAGAGAAGTTCAGATCAAGGTTAGGAACAGAGAGACAGCAGAATATGGGCCAAAC
AGGATATCTGTGGTAAGCAGTTCCTGCCCCGGCTCAGGGCCAAGAACAGATGGTCCCCAGATGCGGTCCC
GCCCTCAGCAGTTTCTAGAGAACCATCAGATGTTTCCAGGGTGCCCCAAGGACCTGAAATGACCCTGTGC
CTTATTTGAACTAACCAATCAGTTCGCTTCTCGCTTCTGTTCGCGCGCTTCTGCTCCCCGAGCTCAATAA
AAGAGCCCACAACCCCTCACTCGGCGCGCCAGTCCTCCGATAGACTGCGTCGCCCGGGTACCCGTATTCC
CAATAAAGCCTCTTGCTGTTTGCATCCGAATCGTGGACTCGCTGATCCTTGGGAGGGTCTCCTCAGATTG
ATTGACTGCCCACCTCGGGGGTCTTTCATTTGGAGGTTCCACCGAGATTTGGAGACCCCTGCCCAGGGAC
CACCGACCCCCCCGCCGGGAGGTAAGCTGGCCAGCGGTCGTTTCGTGTCTGTCTCTGTCTTTGTGCGTGT
TTGTGCCGGCATCTAATGTTTGCGCCTGCGTCTGTACTAGTTAGCTAACTAGCTCTGTATCTGGCGGACC
CGTGGTGGAACTGACGAGTTCTGAACACCCGGCCGCAACCCTGGGAGACGTCCCAGGGACTTTGGGGGCC
GTTTTTGTGGCCCGACCTGAGGAAGGGAGTCGATGTGGAATCCGACCCCGTCAGGATATGTGGTTCTGGT
AGGAGACGAGAACCTAAAACAGTTCCCGCCTCCGTCTGAATTTTTGCTTTCGGTTTGGAACCGAAGCCGC
GCGTCTTGTCTGCTGCAGCGCTGCAGCATCGTTCTGTGTTGTCTCTGTCTGACTGTGTTTCTGTATTTGT
CTGAAAATTAGGGCCAGACTGTTACCACTCCCTTAAGTTTGACCTTAGGTCACTGGAAAGATGTCGAGCG
GATCGCTCACAACCAGTCGGTAGATGTCAAGAAGAGACGTTGGGTTACCTTCTGCTCTGCAGAATGGCCA
ACCTTTAACGTCGGATGGCCGCGAGACGGCACCTTTAACCGAGACCTCATCACCCAGGTTAAGATCAAGG
TCTTTTCACCTGGCCCGCATGGACACCCAGACCAGGTCCCCTACATCGTGACCTGGGAAGCCTTGGCTTT
TGACCCCCCTCCCTGGGTCAAGCCCTTTGTACACCCTAAGCCTCCGCCTCCTCTTCCTCCATCCGCCCCG
TCTCTCCCCCTTGAACCTCCTCGTTCGACCCCGCCTCGATCCTCCCTTTATCCAGCCCTCACTCCTTCTC
TAGGCGCCGGAATTAGATCTCTCGAGAAGGTATATTGCTGTTGACAGTGAGCGAAGAGATTATTTCTCAA
GATGATAGTGAAGCCACAGATGTATCATCTTGAGAAATAATCTCTCTGCCTACTGCCTCGGAATTCAAGG
GGCTACTTTAGGAGCAATTATCTTGTTTACTAAAACTGAATACCTTGCTATCTCTTTGATACATTTTTAC
AAAGCTGAATTAAAATGGTATAAATTAAATCACTTTTTTCAATTGGAAGACTAATGCGGCCGGCCAGCTA
CTGCTTTGTGTTTGGGTGTGGGTCCCTCTGCTGCGAGTGACTCTTGTACCCTTGCCGGGCCCTATAGTGA
GTCGTATTACCTAGGACGCGTTCTACCGGGTAGGGGAGGCGCTTTTCCCAAGGCAGTCTGGAGCATGCGC
TTTAGCAGCCCCGCTGGGCACTTGGCGCTACACAAGTGGCCTCTGGCCTCGCACACATTCCACATCCACC
GGTAGGCGCCAACCGGCTCCGTTCTTTGGTGGCCCCTTCGCGCCACCTTCTACTCCTCCCCTAGTCAGGA
AGTTCCCCCCCGCCCCGCAGCTCGCGTCGTGCAGGACGTGACAAATGGAAGTAGCACGTCTCACTAGTCT
CGTGCAGATGGACAGCACCGCTGAGCAATGGAAGCGGGTAGGCCTTTGGGGCAGCGGCCAATAGCAGCTT
TGCTCCTTCGCTTTCTGGGCTCAGAGGCTGGGAAGGGGTGGGTCCGGGGGCGGGCTCAGGGGCGGGCTCA
GGGGCGGGGCGGGCGCCCGAAGGTCCTCCGGAGGCCCGGCATTCTGCACGCTTCAAAAGCGCACGTCTGC
CGCGCTGTTCTCCTCTTCCTCATCTCCGGGCCTTTCGACCTGCAGCCCAAGCTTACCATGACCGAGTACA
AGCCCACGGTGCGCCTCGCCACCCGCGACGACGTCCCCAGGGCCGTACGCACCCTCGCCGCCGCGTTCGC
CGACTACCCCGCCACGCGCCACACCGTCGATCCGGACCGCCACATCGAGCGGGTCACCGAGCTGCAAGAA
CTCTTCCTCACGCGCGTCGGGCTCGACATCGGCAAGGTGTGGGTCGCGGACGACGGCGCCGCGGTGGCGG
TCTGGACCACGCCGGAGAGCGTCGAAGCGGGGGCGGTGTTCGCCGAGATCGGCCCGCGCATGGCCGAGTT
GAGCGGTTCCCGGCTGGCCGCGCAGCAACAGATGGAAGGCCTCCTGGCGCCGCACCGGCCCAAGGAGCCC
GCGTGGTTCCTGGCCACCGTCGGCGTCTCGCCCGACCACCAGGGCAAGGGTCTGGGCAGCGCCGTCGTGC
TCCCCGGAGTGGAGGCGGCCGAGCGCGCCGGGGTGCCCGCCTTCCTGGAGACCTCCGCGCCCCGCAACCT
CCCCTTCTACGAGCGGCTCGGCTTCACCGTCACCGCCGACGTCGAGGTGCCCGAAGGACCGCGCACCTGG
TGCATGACCCGCAAGCCCGGTGCCTGACGCCCGCCCCACGACCCGCAGCGCCCGACCGAAAGGAGCGCAC
GACCCCATGCATCGATAAAATAAAAGATTTTATTTAGTCTCCAGAAAAAGGGGGGAATGAAAGACCCCAC
CTGTAGGTTTGGCAAGCTAGCTTAAGTAACGCCATTTTGCAAGGCATGGAAAATACATAACTGAGAATAG
AGAAGTTCAGATCAAGGTTAGGAACAGAGAGACAGCAGAATATGGGCCAAACAGGATATCTGTGGTAAGC
AGTTCCTGCCCCGGCTCAGGGCCAAGAACAGATGGTCCCCAGATGCGGTCCCGCCCTCAGCAGTTTCTAG
AGAACCATCAGATGTTTCCAGGGTGCCCCAAGGACCTGAAATGACCCTGTGCCTTATTTGAACTAACCAA
TCAGTTCGCTTCTCGCTTCTGTTCGCGCGCTTCTGCTCCCCGAGCTCAATAAAAGAGCCCACAACCCCTC
ACTCGGCGCGCCAGTCCTCCGATAGACTGCGTCGCCCGGGTACCCGTGTATCCAATAAACCCTCTTGCAG
TTGCATCCGACTTGTGGTCTCGCTGTTCCTTGGGAGGGTCTCCTCTGAGTGATTGACTACCCGTCAGCGG
GGGTCTTTCATGGGTAACAGTTTCTTGAAGTTGGAGAACAACATTCTGAGGGTAGGAGTCGAATATTAAG
TAATCCTGACTCAATTAGCCACTGTTTTGAATCCACATACTCCAATACTCCTGAAATAGTTCATTATGGA
CAGCGCAGAAAGAGCTGGGGAGAATTGTGAAATTGTTATCCGCTCACAATTCCACACAACATACGAGCCG
GAAGCATAAAGTGTAAAGCCTGGGGTGCCTAATGAGTGAGCTAACTCACATTAATTGCGTTGCGCTCACT
GCCCGCTTTCCAGTCGGGAAACCTGTCGTGCCAGCTGCATTAATGAATCGGCCAACGCGCGGGGAGAGGC
GGTTTGCGTATTGGGCGCT
