>Addgene plasmid #36387 | pSMP-EZH2_1 | depositor partial sequence | sequence record 45545 | hairpin
TGCTGTTGACAGTGAGCGAAGAGATTATTTCTCAAGATGATAGTGAAGCCACAGATGTATCATCTTGAGA
AATAATCTCTCTGCCTACTGCCTCGGA
