>Addgene plasmid #36387 | pSMP-EZH2_1 | addgene partial sequence | sequence record 46637 | pSMP-F (5' TACATCGTGACCTGGGAAG 3')
TTGAACCTCCTCGTTCGACCCCGCCTCGATCCTCCCTTTATCCAGCCCTCACTCCTTCTCTAGGCGCCGG
AATTAGATCTCTCGAGAAGGTATATTGCTGTTGACAGTGAGCGAAGAGATTATTTCTCAAGATGATAGTG
AAGCCACAGATGTATCATCTTGAGAAATAATCTCTCTGCCTACTGCCTCGGAATTCAAGGGGCTACTTTA
GGAGCAATTATCTTGTTTACTAAAACTGAATACCTTGCTATCTCTTTGATACATTTTTACAAAGCTGAAT
TAAAATGGTATAAATTAAATCACTTTTTTCAATTGGAAGACTAATGCGGCCGGCCAGCTACTGCTTTGTG
TTTGGGTGTGGGTCCCTCTGCTGCGAGTGACTCTTGTACCCTTGCCGGGCCCTATAGTGAGTCGTATTAC
CTAGGACGCGTTCTACCGGGTAGGGGAGGCGCTTTTCCCAAGGCAGTCTGGAGCATGCGCTTTAGCAGCC
CCGCTGGGCACTTGGCGCTACACAAGTGGCCTCTGGCCTCGCACACATTCCACATCCACCGGTAGGCGCC
AACCGGCTCCGTTCTTTGGTGGCCCCTTCGCGCCACCTTCTACTCCTCCCCTAGTCAGGAAGTTCCCCCC
CGCCCCGCAGCTCGCGTCGTGCAGGACGTGACAAATGGAAGTAGCACGTCTCACTAGTCTCGTGCAGATG
GACAGCACCGCTGAGCAATGGAAGC
